Addgene plasmid #135994: pci-EGFP-UPF1-WT
Purpose: WT UPF1 inserted with GFP tagged on the N-terminus used to stably integrate into cells
Depositing lab: Anthony Leung. Depositing organization: Johns Hopkins School of Public Health. Publication: Structure-Mediated RNA Decay by UPF1 and G3BP1. Fischer JW, Busa VF, Shao Y, Leung AKL. Mol Cell. 2020 Apr 2;78(1):70-84.e6. doi: 10.1016/j.molcel.2020.01.021. Epub 2020 Feb 3. PubMed 32017897.
Backbone
  Vector backbone: pCI-neo
  Vector type: Mammalian Expression
Growth in bacteria
  Bacterial resistance: Ampicillin, 100 μg/mL
  Growth temperature: 37°C
  Growth strain: DH5alpha
  Copy number: Unknown
Gene/Insert
  Gene/Insert name: UPF1
  Tag / fusion protein: EGFP (N terminal on insert)
Terms and licenses: Academic/Nonprofit Terms; Industry Terms: Not Available to Industry
How to cite: pci-EGFP-UPF1-WT was a gift from Anthony Leung (Addgene plasmid # 135994 ; http://n2t.net/addgene:135994 ; RRID:Addgene_135994)
