[The description below was written by a language model from this plasmid's Addgene catalogue record and pLannotate feature annotations shown in this document.]
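Description:
pci-EGFP-UPF1-WT is a mammalian expression plasmid built on the pCI-neo backbone, about 10.3 kb in the sequenced record, that expresses wild-type human UPF1 fused at its N-terminus to EGFP. In bacteria it is maintained through a high-copy ColE1/pUC-type origin and selected with ampicillin via the β-lactamase gene. The annotation also picks up two copies of the f1 phage origin and scattered fragments of lacZα, lacI, the lac promoter/operator and a second T7 promoter. These look like leftover cloning-vector sequence rather than functional payload, although the record does not explain where they came from.

The expression cassette is driven by the human CMV immediate-early enhancer and promoter, followed by the chimeric β-globin/immunoglobulin intron typical of pCI vectors, which generally improves mRNA processing and expression. A T7 promoter sits just upstream of the coding region and could support in vitro transcription. The EGFP coding sequence runs directly into the UPF1 coding sequence, consistent with a single fusion protein, and the transcript is terminated by an SV40 polyadenylation signal. UPF1 is an RNA-dependent helicase and ATPase best known as a core factor in nonsense-mediated mRNA decay.

A separate cassette has the SV40 enhancer/early promoter driving the neomycin phosphotransferase gene with a synthetic poly(A) signal, which allows G418 selection of transfected mammalian cells. This fits the stated purpose of generating cells with stably integrated GFP-tagged wild-type UPF1, where the tag can be used to visualise or track the protein. The associated work concerns RNA decay mediated by UPF1 and G3BP1, and the "WT" label suggests it serves as a reference alongside mutant versions, though the record does not list any.
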