Features (pLannotate 1.2.2; 26 found; start..end, strand, type, name):
    158..537     +  enhancer       CMV enhancer: human cytomegalovirus immediate early enhancer
    539..738     +  promoter       CMV promoter: human cytomegalovirus (CMV) immediate early promoter
    908..1040    +  intron         chimeric intron: chimera between introns from human β-globin and immunoglobulin heavy chain genes
   1085..1103    +  promoter       T7 promoter: promoter for bacteriophage T7 RNA polymerase
   1125..1841    +  CDS            EGFP: EGFP is a basic (constitutively fluorescent) green fluorescent protein published in 1996, derived from Aequorea victoria. It is reported to be a rapidly-maturing weak dimer with moderate acid sensitivity.
   1842..5195    +  CDS            UPF1: RENT1_HUMAN - Also known as KIAA0221, RENT1. Experimental evidence at protein level: Swiss-Prot protein existence level 1. RNA-dependent helicase and ATPase required for nonsense- mediated decay (NMD) of mRNAs containing premature stop codons. Is recruited to mRNAs upon translation termination and undergoes a cycle of phosphorylation and dephosphorylation; its phosphorylation appears to be a key step in NMD. Recruited by release factors to stalled ribosomes together with the SMG1C protein kinase complex to form the transient SURF (SMG1-UPF1-eRF1-eRF3) complex. In EJC-dependent NMD, the SURF co
   5245..5262    -  promoter       T3 promoter (fragment): promoter for bacteriophage T3 RNA polymerase
   5280..5401    -  polyA_signal   SV40 poly(A) signal: SV40 polyadenylation signal
   5424..5492    -  CDS            large T antigen (fragment): large T antigen from SV40 (simian virus 40)
   5516..5583    +  CDS            lacZα (fragment): LacZα fragment of β-galactosidase; lacZ fragment
   5587..6015    +  rep_origin     f1 ori (sequence partly withheld): f1 bacteriophage origin of replication; arrow indicates direction of (+) strand synthesis
   6043..6094    -  misc_feature   bom (fragment): basis of mobility region from pBR322
   6159..6516    +  promoter       SV40 promoter: SV40 enhancer and early promoter
   6567..7358    +  CDS            neo: KKA2_KLEPN - Also known as kan, nptII. Experimental evidence at protein level: Swiss-Prot protein existence level 1. Resistance to kanamycin, neomycin, paromomycin, ribostamycin, butirosin and gentamicin B. From Klebsiella pneumoniae.
   7425..7473    +  polyA_signal   poly(A) signal: synthetic polyadenylation signal
   7495..7519    +  promoter       SRα promoter (fragment): hybrid promoter consisting of the SV40 early promoter plus part of the long terminal repeat of human T-lymphotrophic virus 1
   7549..7567    -  promoter       T7 promoter: promoter for bacteriophage T7 RNA polymerase
   7605..7621    -  protein_bind   lac operator: The lac repressor binds to the lac operator to inhibit transcription in E. coli. This inhibition can be relieved by adding lactose or isopropyl-β-D-thiogalactopyranoside (IPTG). lac repressor encoded by lacI
   7629..7659    -  promoter       lac promoter: promoter for the E. coli lac operon
   7674..7695    -  protein_bind   CAP binding site: CAP binding activates transcription in the presence of cAMP. E. coli catabolite activator protein
   7708..7800    -  CDS            lacI (fragment): lac repressor; lacI; The lac repressor binds to the lac operator to inhibit transcription in E. coli. This inhibition can be relieved by adding lactose or isopropyl-β-D-thiogalactopyranoside (IPTG).
   7983..8571    -  rep_origin     ori: high-copy-number ColE1/pMB1/pBR322/pUC origin of replication
   8742..9602    -  CDS            AmpR: β-lactamase; bla; confers resistance to ampicillin, carbenicillin, and related antibiotics
   9603..9707    -  promoter       AmpR promoter: bla
   9734..10162   +  rep_origin     f1 ori (sequence partly withheld): f1 bacteriophage origin of replication; arrow indicates direction of (+) strand synthesis
  10193..10347   -  CDS            lacZα (fragment): LacZα fragment of β-galactosidase; lacZ fragment
>Addgene plasmid #135994 | pci-EGFP-UPF1-WT | addgene full sequence | sequence record 272642 | Addgene NGS Result
AAGCTGATCTATACATTGAATCAATATTGGCAATTAGCCATATTAGTCATTGGTTATATAGCATAAATCA
ATATTGGCTATTGGCCATTGCATACGTTGTATCTATATCATAATATGTACATTTATATTGGCTCATGTCC
AATATGACCGCCATGTTGACATTGATTATTGACTAGTTATTAATAGTAATCAATTACGGGGTCATTAGTT
CATAGCCCATATATGGAGTTCCGCGTTACATAACTTACGGTAAATGGCCCGCCTGGCTGACCGCCCAACG
ACCCCCGCCCATTGACGTCAATAATGACGTATGTTCCCATAGTAACGCCAATAGGGACTTTCCATTGACG
TCAATGGGTGGAGTATTTACGGTAAACTGCCCACTTGGCAGTACATCAAGTGTATCATATGCCAAGTCCG
CCCCCTATTGACGTCAATGACGGTAAATGGCCCGCCTGGCATTATGCCCAGTACATGACCTTACGGGACT
TTCCTACTTGGCAGTACATCTACGTATTAGTCATCGCTATTACCATGGTGATGCGGTTTTGGCAGTACAC
CAATGGGCGTGGATAGCGGTTTGACTCACGGGGATTTCCAAGTCTCCACCCCATTGACGTCAATGGGAGT
TTGTTTTGGCACCAAAATCAACGGGACTTTCCAAAATGTCGTAATAACCCCGCCCCGTTGACGCAAATGG
GCGGTAGGCGTGTACGGTGGGAGGTCTATATAAGCAGAGCTCGTTTAGTGAACCGTCAGAATTGATCTAC
CATGAGCTTTATTGCGGTAGTTTATCACAGTTAAATTGCTAACGCAGTCAGTGCTTCTGACACAACAGTC
TCGAACTTAAGCTGCAGTGACTCTCTTAAGGTAGCCTTGCAGAAGTTGGTCGTGAGGCACTGGGCAGGTA
AGTATCAAGGTTACAAGACAGGTTTAAGGAGACCAATAGAAACTGGGCTTGTCGAGACAGAGAAGACTCT
TGCGTTTCTGATAGGCACCTATTGGTCTTACTGACATCCACTTTGCCTTTCTCTCCACAGGTGTCCACTC
CCAGTTCAATTACAGCTCTTAAGGCTAGAGTACTTAATACGACTCACTATAGGCTAGCGCTACCGGTCGC
CACCATGGTGAGCAAGGGCGAGGAGCTGTTCACCGGGGTGGTGCCCATCCTGGTCGAGCTGGACGGCGAC
GTAAACGGCCACAAGTTCAGCGTGTCCGGCGAGGGCGAGGGCGATGCCACCTACGGCAAGCTGACCCTGA
AGTTCATCTGCACCACCGGCAAGCTGCCCGTGCCCTGGCCCACCCTCGTGACCACCCTGACCTACGGCGT
GCAGTGCTTCAGCCGCTACCCCGACCACATGAAGCAGCACGACTTCTTCAAGTCCGCCATGCCCGAAGGC
TACGTCCAGGAGCGCACCATCTTCTTCAAGGACGACGGCAACTACAAGACCCGCGCCGAGGTGAAGTTCG
AGGGCGACACCCTGGTGAACCGCATCGAGCTGAAGGGCATCGACTTCAAGGAGGACGGCAACATCCTGGG
GCACAAGCTGGAGTACAACTACAACAGCCACAACGTCTATATCATGGCCGACAAGCAGAAGAACGGCATC
AAGGTGAACTTCAAGATCCGCCACAACATCGAGGACGGCAGCGTGCAGCTCGCCGACCACTACCAGCAGA
ACACCCCCATCGGCGACGGCCCCGTGCTGCTGCCCGACAACCACTACCTGAGCACCCAGTCCGCCCTGAG
CAAAGACCCCAACGAGAAGCGCGATCACATGGTCCTGCTGGAGTTCGTGACCGCCGCCGGGATCACTCTC
GGCATGGACGAGCTGTACAAGCTTAGCGTGGAGGCGTACGGGCCCAGCTCGCAGACTCTCACTTTCCTGG
ACACGGAGGAGGCCGAGCTGCTTGGCGCCGACACACAGGGCTCCGAGTTCGAGTTCACCGACTTTACTCT
TCCTAGCCAGACGCAGACGCCCCCCGGCGGCCCCGGCGGCCCGGGCGGTGGCGGCGCGGGAGGCCCGGGC
GGCGCGGGCGCGGGCGCTGCGGCGGGACAGCTCGACGCGCAGGTTGGGCCCGAAGGCATCCTGCAGAACG
GGGCTGTGGACGACAGTGTAGCCAAGACCAGCCAGTTGTTGGCTGAGTTGAACTTCGAGGAAGATGAAGA
AGACACCTATTACACGAAGGACCTCCCCATACACGCCTGCAGTTACTGTGGAATACACGATCCTGCCTGC
GTGGTTTACTGTAATACCAGCAAGAAGTGGTTCTGCAACGGACGTGGAAATACTTCTGGCAGCCACATTG
TAAATCACCTTGTGAGGGCAAAATGCAAAGAGGTGACCCTGCACAAGGACGGGCCCCTGGGGGAGACAGT
CCTGGAGTGCTACAACTGCGGCTGTCGCAACGTCTTCCTCCTCGGCTTCATCCCGGCCAAAGCTGACTCA
GTGGTGGTGCTGCTGTGCAGGCAGCCCTGTGCCAGCCAGAGCAGCCTCAAGGACATCAACTGGGACAGCT
CGCAGTGGCAGCCGCTGATCCAGGACCGCTGCTTCCTGTCCTGGCTGGTCAAGATCCCCTCCGAGCAGGA
GCAGCTGCGGGCACGCCAGATCACGGCACAGCAGATCAACAAGCTGGAGGAGCTGTGGAAGGAAAACCCT
TCTGCCACGCTGGAGGACCTGGAGAAGCCGGGGGTGGACGAGGAGCCGCAGCATGTCCTCCTGCGGTACG
AGGACGCCTACCAGTACCAGAACATATTCGGGCCCCTGGTCAAGCTGGAGGCCGACTACGACAAGAAGCT
GAAGGAGTCCCAGACTCAAGATAACATCACTGTCAGGTGGGACCTGGGCCTTAACAAGAAGAGAATCGCC
TACTTCACTTTGCCCAAGACTGACTCTGACATGCGGCTCATGCAGGGGGATGAGATATGCCTGCGGTACA
AAGGGGACCTTGCGCCCCTGTGGAAAGGGATCGGCCACGTCATCAAGGTCCCTGATAATTATGGCGATGA
GATCGCCATTGAGCTGCGGAGCAGCGTGGGTGCACCTGTGGAGGTGACTCACAACTTCCAGGTGGATTTT
GTGTGGAAGTCGACCTCCTTTGACAGGATGCAGAGCGCATTGAAAACGTTTGCCGTGGATGAGACCTCGG
TGTCTGGCTACATCTACCACAAGCTGTTGGGCCACGAGGTGGAGGACGTAATCATCAAGTGCCAGCTGCC
CAAGCGCTTCACGGCGCAGGGCCTCCCCGACCTCAACCACTCCCAGGTTTATGCCGTGAAGACTGTGCTG
CAAAGACCACTGAGCCTGATCCAGGGCCCGCCAGGCACGGGGAAGACGGTGACGTCGGCCACCATCGTCT
ACCACCTGGCCCGGCAAGGCAACGGGCCGGTGCTGGTGTGTGCTCCGAGCAACATCGCCGTGGACCAGCT
AACGGAGAAGATCCACCAGACGGGGCTAAAGGTCGTGCGCCTCTGCGCCAAGAGCCGTGAGGCCATCGAC
TCCCCGGTGTCTTTTCTGGCCCTGCACAACCAGATCAGGAACATGGACAGCATGCCTGAGCTGCAGAAGC
TGCAGCAGCTGAAAGACGAGACTGGGGAGCTGTCGTCTGCCGACGAGAAGCGGTACCGGGCCTTGAAGCG
CACCGCAGAGAGAGAGCTGCTGATGAACGCAGATGTCATCTGCTGCACATGTGTGGGCGCCGGTGACCCG
AGGCTGGCCAAGATGCAGTTCCGCTCCATTTTAATCGACGAAAGCACCCAGGCCACCGAGCCGGAGTGCA
TGGTTCCCGTGGTCCTCGGGGCCAAGCAGCTGATCCTTGTAGGCGACCACTGCCAGCTGGGCCCAGTGGT
GATGTGCAAGAAGGCGGCCAAGGCCGGGCTGTCACAGTCGCTCTTCGAGCGCCTGGTGGTGCTGGGCATC
CGGCCCATCCGCCTGCAGGTCCAGTACCGGATGCACCCTGCACTCAGCGCCTTCCCATCCAACATCTTCT
ACGAGGGCTCCCTCCAGAATGGTGTCACTGCAGCGGATCGTGTGAAGAAGGGATTTGACTTCCAGTGGCC
CCAACCCGATAAACCGATGTTCTTCTACGTGACCCAGGGCCAAGAGGAGATTGCCAGCTCGGGCACCTCC
TACCTGAACAGGACCGAGGCTGCGAACGTGGAGAAGATCACCACGAAGTTGCTGAAGGCAGGCGCCAAGC
CGGACCAGATTGGCATCATCACGCCCTACGAGGGCCAGCGCTCCTACCTGGTGCAGTACATGCAGTTCAG
CGGCTCCCTGCACACCAAGCTCTACCAGGAGGTGGAGATCGCCAGTGTGGACGCCTTTCAGGGACGCGAG
AAGGACTTCATCATCCTGTCCTGTGTGCGGGCCAACGAGCACCAAGGCATTGGCTTTTTAAATGACCCCA
GGCGTCTGAACGTGGCCCTGACCAGAGCAAGGTATGGCGTCATCATTGTGGGCAACCCGAAGGCACTATC
AAAGCAGCCGCTCTGGAACCACCTGCTGAACTACTATAAGGAGCAGAAGGTGCTGGTGGAGGGGCCGCTC
AACAACCTGCGTGAGAGCCTCATGCAGTTCAGCAAGCCACGGAAGCTGGTCAACACTATCAACCCGGGAG
CCCGCTTCATGACCACAGCCATGTATGATGCCCGGGAGGCCATCATCCCAGGCTCCGTCTATGATCGGAG
CAGCCAGGGCCGGCCTTCCAGCATGTACTTCCAGACCCATGACCAGATTGGCATGATCAGTGCCGGCCCT
AGCCACGTGGCTGCCATGAACATTCCCATCCCCTTCAACCTGGTCATGCCACCCATGCCACCGCCTGGCT
ATTTTGGACAAGCCAACGGGCCTGCTGCAGGGCGAGGCACCCCGAAAGGCAAGACTGGTCGTGGGGGACG
CCAGAAGAACCGCTTTGGGCTTCCTGGACCCAGCCAGACTAACCTCCCCAACAGCCAAGCCAGCCAGGAT
GTGGCGTCACAGCCCTTCTCTCAGGGCGCCCTGACGCAGGGCTACATCTCCATGAGCCAGCCTTCCCAGA
TGAGCCAGCCCGGCCTCTCCCAGCCGGAGCTGTCCCAGGACAGTTACCTTGGTGACGAGTTTAAATCACA
AATCGACGTGGCGCTCTCACAGGACTCCACGTACCAGGGAGAGCGGGCTTACCAGCATGGCGGGGTGACG
GGGCTGTCCCAGTATTAAAAGGTGGCGGCGGAAGAGCTAAAGAGTCGACCCGGGCGGCCGCTTCCCTTTA
GTGAGGGTTAATGCTTCGAGCAGACATGATAAGATACATTGATGAGTTTGGACAAACCACAACTAGAATG
CAGTGAAAAAAATGCTTTATTTGTGAAATTTGTGATGCTATTGCTTTATTTGTAACCATTATAAGCTGCA
ATAAACAAGTTAACAACAACAATTGCATTCATTTTATGTTTCAGGTTCAGGGGGAGATGTGGGAGGTTTT
TTAAAGCAAGTAAAACCTCTACAAATGTGGTAAAATCCGATAAGGATCGATCCGGGCTGGCGTAATAGCG
AAGAGGCCCGCACCGATCGCCCTTCCCAACAGTTGCGCAGCCTGAATGGCGAATGG
[124 nt withheld, positions 5587-5710]
C
[91 nt withheld, positions 5712-5802]
A
[49 nt withheld, positions 5804-5852]
CCTTTGACGTTGGAGTCCACGTTCTTT
[37 nt withheld, positions 5880-5916]
ACCCTATCTCGGTCTATTCTTTTGATTTATAAGGGATTTTGCCGATTTCGGCCTATTGGTTAAAAAATGA
GCTGATTTAACAAAAATTTAACGCGAATTTTAACAAAATATTAACGCTTACAATTTCCTGATGCGGTATT
TTCTCCTTACGCATCTGTGCGGTATTTCACACCGCATACGCGGATCTGCGCAGCACCATGGCCTGAAATA
ACCTCTGAAAGAGGAACTTGGTTAGGTACCTTCTGAGGCGGAAAGAACCAGCTGTGGAATGTGTGTCAGT
TAGGGTGTGGAAAGTCCCCAGGCTCCCCAGCAGGCAGAAGTATGCAAAGCATGCATCTCAATTAGTCAGC
AACCAGGTGTGGAAAGTCCCCAGGCTCCCCAGCAGGCAGAAGTATGCAAAGCATGCATCTCAATTAGTCA
GCAACCATAGTCCCGCCCCTAACTCCGCCCATCCCGCCCCTAACTCCGCCCAGTTCCGCCCATTCTCCGC
CCCATGGCTGACTAATTTTTTTTATTTATGCAGAGGCCGAGGCCGCCTCGGCCTCTGAGCTATTCCAGAA
GTAGTGAGGAGGCTTTTTTGGAGGCCTAGGCTTTTGCAAAAAGCTTGATTCTTCTGACACAACAGTCTCG
AACTTAAGGCTAGAGCCACCATGATTGAACAAGATGGATTGCACGCAGGTTCTCCGGCCGCTTGGGTGGA
GAGGCTATTCGGCTATGACTGGGCACAACAGACAATCGGCTGCTCTGATGCCGCCGTGTTCCGGCTGTCA
GCGCAGGGGCGCCCGGTTCTTTTTGTCAAGACCGACCTGTCCGGTGCCCTGAATGAACTGCAGGACGAGG
CAGCGCGGCTATCGTGGCTGGCCACGACGGGCGTTCCTTGCGCAGCTGTGCTCGACGTTGTCACTGAAGC
GGGAAGGGACTGGCTGCTATTGGGCGAAGTGCCGGGGCAGGATCTCCTGTCATCTCACCTTGCTCCTGCC
GAGAAAGTATCCATCATGGCTGATGCAATGCGGCGGCTGCATACGCTTGATCCGGCTACCTGCCCATTCG
ACCACCAAGCGAAACATCGCATCGAGCGAGCACGTACTCGGATGGAAGCCGGTCTTGTCGATCAGGATGA
TCTGGACGAAGAGCATCAGGGGCTCGCGCCAGCCGAACTGTTCGCCAGGCTCAAGGCGCGCATGCCCGAC
GGCGAGGATCTCGTCGTGACCCATGGCGATGCCTGCTTGCCGAATATCATGGTGGAAAATGGCCGCTTTT
CTGGATTCATCGACTGTGGCCGGCTGGGTGTGGCGGACCGCTATCAGGACATAGCGTTGGCTACCCGTGA
TATTGCTGAAGAGCTTGGCGGCGAATGGGCTGACCGCTTCCTCGTGCTTTACGGTATCGCCGCTCCCGAT
TCGCAGCGCATCGCCTTCTATCGCCTTCTTGACGAGTTCTTCTGAGCGGGACTCTGGGGTTCGAAATGAC
CGACCAAGCGACGCCCAACCTGCCATCACGATGGCCGCAATAAAATATCTTTATTTTCATTACATCTGTG
TGTTGGTTTTTTGTGTGAATCGATAGCGATAAGGATCCCCTAGGCTTTTGCAAAAAGCTCCTCGAGGAAC
TGAAAAACCAGAAAGTTAATTCCCTATAGTGAGTCGTATTAAATTCGTAATCATGTCATAGCTGTTTCCT
GTGTGAAATTGTTATCCGCTCACAATTCCACACAACATACGAGCCGGAAGCATAAAGTGTAAAGCCTGGG
GTGCCTAATGAGTGAGCTAACTCACATTAATTGCGTTGCGCTCACTGCCCGCTTTCCAGTCGGGAAACCT
GTCGTGCCAGCTGCATTAATGAATCGGCCAACGCGCGGGGAGAGGCGGTTTGCGTATTGGGCGCTCTTCC
GCTTCCTCGCTCACTGACTCGCTGCGCTCGGTCGTTCGGCTGCGGCGAGCGGTATCAGCTCACTCAAAGG
CGGTAATACGGTTATCCACAGAATCAGGGGATAACGCAGGAAAGAACATGTGAGCAAAAGGCCAGCAAAA
GGCCAGGAACCGTAAAAAGGCCGCGTTGCTGGCGTTTTTCCATAGGCTCCGCCCCCCTGACGAGCATCAC
AAAAATCGACGCTCAAGTCAGAGGTGGCGAAACCCGACAGGACTATAAAGATACCAGGCGTTTCCCCCTG
GAAGCTCCCTCGTGCGCTCTCCTGTTCCGACCCTGCCGCTTACCGGATACCTGTCCGCCTTTCTCCCTTC
GGGAAGCGTGGCGCTTTCTCATAGCTCACGCTGTAGGTATCTCAGTTCGGTGTAGGTCGTTCGCTCCAAG
CTGGGCTGTGTGCACGAACCCCCCGTTCAGCCCGACCGCTGCGCCTTATCCGGTAACTATCGTCTTGAGT
CCAACCCGGTAAGACACGACTTATCGCCACTGGCAGCAGCCACTGGTAACAGGATTAGCAGAGCGAGGTA
TGTAGGCGGTGCTACAGAGTTCTTGAAGTGGTGGCCTAACTACGGCTACACTAGAAGAACAGTATTTGGT
ATCTGCGCTCTGCTGAAGCCAGTTACCTTCGGAAAAAGAGTTGGTAGCTCTTGATCCGGCAAACAAACCA
CCGCTGGTAGCGGTGGTTTTTTTGTTTGCAAGCAGCAGATTACGCGCAGAAAAAAAGGATCTCAAGAAGA
TCCTTTGATCTTTTCTACGGGGTCTGACGCTCAGTGGAACGAAAACTCACGTTAAGGGATTTTGGTCATG
AGATTATCAAAAAGGATCTTCACCTAGATCCTTTTAAATTAAAAATGAAGTTTTAAATCAATCTAAAGTA
TATATGAGTAAACTTGGTCTGACAGTTACCAATGCTTAATCAGTGAGGCACCTATCTCAGCGATCTGTCT
ATTTCGTTCATCCATAGTTGCCTGACTCCCCGTCGTGTAGATAACTACGATACGGGAGGGCTTACCATCT
GGCCCCAGTGCTGCAATGATACCGCGAGACCCACGCTCACCGGCTCCAGATTTATCAGCAATAAACCAGC
CAGCCGGAAGGGCCGAGCGCAGAAGTGGTCCTGCAACTTTATCCGCCTCCATCCAGTCTATTAATTGTTG
CCGGGAAGCTAGAGTAAGTAGTTCGCCAGTTAATAGTTTGCGCAACGTTGTTGCCATTGCTACAGGCATC
GTGGTGTCACGCTCGTCGTTTGGTATGGCTTCATTCAGCTCCGGTTCCCAACGATCAAGGCGAGTTACAT
GATCCCCCATGTTGTGCAAAAAAGCGGTTAGCTCCTTCGGTCCTCCGATCGTTGTCAGAAGTAAGTTGGC
CGCAGTGTTATCACTCATGGTTATGGCAGCACTGCATAATTCTCTTACTGTCATGCCATCCGTAAGATGC
TTTTCTGTGACTGGTGAGTACTCAACCAAGTCATTCTGAGAATAGTGTATGCGGCGACCGAGTTGCTCTT
GCCCGGCGTCAATACGGGATAATACCGCGCCACATAGCAGAACTTTAAAAGTGCTCATCATTGGAAAACG
TTCTTCGGGGCGAAAACTCTCAAGGATCTTACCGCTGTTGAGATCCAGTTCGATGTAACCCACTCGTGCA
CCCAACTGATCTTCAGCATCTTTTACTTTCACCAGCGTTTCTGGGTGAGCAAAAACAGGAAGGCAAAATG
CCGCAAAAAAGGGAATAAGGGCGACACGGAAATGTTGAATACTCATACTCTTCCTTTTTCAATATTATTG
AAGCATTTATCAGGGTTATTGTCTCATGAGCGGATACATATTTGAATGTATTTAGAAAAATAAACAAATA
GGGGTTCCGCGCACATTTCCCCGAAAAGTGCCACCTG
[124 nt withheld, positions 9734-9857]
C
[91 nt withheld, positions 9859-9949]
A
[49 nt withheld, positions 9951-9999]
CCTTTGACGTTGGAGTCCACGTTCTTT
[37 nt withheld, positions 10027-10063]
ACCCTATCTCGGTCTATTCTTTTGATTTATAAGGGATTTTGCCGATTTCGGCCTATTGGTTAAAAAATGA
GCTGATTTAACAAAAATTTAACGCGAATTTTAACAAAATATTAACGCTTACAATTTCCATTCGCCATTCA
GGCTGCGCAACTGTTGGGAAGGGCGATCGGTGCGGGCCTCTTCGCTATTACGCCAGCTGGCGAAAGGGGG
ATGTGCTGCAAGGCGATTAAGTTGGGTAACGCCAGGGTTTTCCCAGTCACGACGTTGTAAAACGACGGCC
AGTGCC
